Addgene plasmid #56230: mIFP-MAPTau-N-10
Purpose: Localization: Microtubules, Excitation: 683, Emission: 704
Depositing lab: Michael Davidson. Depositing organization: Florida State University, Tallahassee. Publication: A naturally monomeric infrared fluorescent protein for protein labeling in vivo. Yu D, Baird MA, Allen JR, Howe ES, Klassen MP, Reade A, Makhijani K, Song Y, Liu S, Murthy Z, Zhang SQ, Weiner OD, Kornberg TB, Jan YN, Davidson MW, Shu X. Nat Methods. 2015 Aug;12(8):763-765. doi: 10.1038/nmeth.3447. Epub 2015 Jun 22. PubMed 26098020.
Backbone
  Vector backbone: mIFP-N1
  Backbone size w/o insert (bp): 4750
  Vector type: Mammalian Expression
  Selectable markers: Neomycin (select with G418)
Growth in bacteria
  Bacterial resistance: Kanamycin, 50 μg/mL
  Growth temperature: 37°C
  Growth strain: DH5alpha
  Copy number: High Copy
Gene/Insert
  Gene/Insert name: MAPTau (alt name: NM_016841)
  Species: H. sapiens (human)
  Entrez Gene: MAPT (a.k.a. DDPAC, FTD1, FTDP-17, MAPTL, MSTD, MTBT1, MTBT2, PPND, PPP1R103, TAU, Tau-PHF6, tau-40)
  Promoter: CMV
  Tag / fusion protein: mIFP (C terminal on backbone)
  Cloning method: Unknown
  Sequencing primers: 5′ CMV-F; 3′ SV40pA-R
Terms and licenses: Academic/Nonprofit Terms; Industry Terms
Depositor comments: . Excitation = 683; Emission = 704
How to cite: mIFP-MAPTau-N-10 was a gift from Michael Davidson (Addgene plasmid # 56230 ; http://n2t.net/addgene:56230 ; RRID:Addgene_56230)
