[The description below was written by a language model from this plasmid's Addgene catalogue record, the feature table of its GenBank file and pLannotate feature annotations shown in this document.]
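Description:
mIFP-MAPTau-N-10 is a mammalian expression plasmid built on the mIFP-N1 backbone, an N1-style vector in which a gene of interest is placed upstream of, and in frame with, a fluorescent protein. It is about 6.0 kb in the full sequence record. In bacteria it replicates from a high-copy ColE1/pUC-type origin and is selected with kanamycin. The same Tn5 NeoR/KanR gene is preceded by both a bacterial promoter and the SV40 enhancer/early promoter and followed by the HSV TK polyadenylation signal, so it also permits G418 selection of transfected mammalian cells. An f1 origin is present as well. The short ble, bGH poly(A) and SV40 large T antigen hits in the feature table are fragmentary matches, not functional elements.

The payload is a single expression unit driven by the human CMV immediate-early enhancer and promoter. Human MAPT (microtubule-associated protein tau, given in the record as NM_016841) sits just downstream of a residual multiple cloning site and is annotated as a roughly 1.06 kb coding region. A short linker joins it to mIFP at its C terminus, and the unit ends with the SV40 poly(A) signal. mIFP is a naturally monomeric near-infrared fluorescent protein derived from a truncated Bradyrhizobium bacteriophytochrome. It needs biliverdin as a cofactor and is listed with excitation at 683 nm and emission at 704 nm. Because tau binds microtubules, the fusion serves as a microtubule localization marker for infrared imaging in mammalian cells. The accompanying partial GenBank record covers only about 2.1 kb spanning the fusion region, annotating a Kozak consensus ahead of the open reading frame and the mIFP coding sequence.
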