Features (pLannotate 1.2.2; 16 found; start..end, strand, type, name):
      1..304     +  enhancer       CMV enhancer: human cytomegalovirus immediate early enhancer
    305..508     +  promoter       CMV promoter: human cytomegalovirus (CMV) immediate early promoter
    531..558     +  misc_feature   MCS (fragment): multiple cloning site
    565..1620    +  CDS            MAPT (fragment): TAU_SPECI - Experimental evidence at protein level: Swiss-Prot protein existence level 1. Promotes microtubule assembly and stability, and might be involved in the establishment and maintenance of neuronal polarity. The C-terminus binds axonal microtubules while the N-terminus binds neural plasma membrane components, suggesting that tau functions as a linker protein between both. Axonal polarity is predetermined by tau localization (in the neuronal cell) in the domain of the cell body defined by the centrosome. The short isoforms allow plasticity of the cytoskeleton whereas the longer isoforms
   1651..2610    +  CDS            mIFP: mIFP is a basic (constitutively fluorescent) near ir fluorescent protein published in 2015, derived from Bradyrhizobium sp.. It has very low acid sensitivity. It requires the cofactor biliverdin for fluorescence.
   2629..2712    +  CDS            large T antigen (fragment): large T antigen from SV40 (simian virus 40)
   2735..2856    +  polyA_signal   SV40 poly(A) signal: SV40 polyadenylation signal
   2890..3318    -  rep_origin     f1 ori (sequence partly withheld): f1 bacteriophage origin of replication; arrow indicates direction of (+) strand synthesis
   3345..3449    +  promoter       AmpR promoter: bla
   3451..3808    +  promoter       SV40 promoter: SV40 enhancer and early promoter
   3843..4637    +  CDS            NeoR/KanR: aminoglycoside phosphotransferase from Tn5; aph(3')-II (or nptII); confers resistance to neomycin, kanamycin, and G418 (Geneticin®)
   4658..4810    +  CDS            ble (fragment): BLE_KLEPN - Experimental evidence at protein level: Swiss-Prot protein existence level 1. Binding protein with a strong affinity to the bleomycin family of antibiotics. Binds to CL990; an antimitotic-antibiotic compound. From Klebsiella pneumoniae.
   4869..4916    +  polyA_signal   HSV TK poly(A) signal: herpes simplex virus thymidine kinase polyadenylation signal (Cole and Stacy, 1985)
   5007..5023    -  polyA_signal   bGH poly(A) signal (fragment): bovine growth hormone polyadenylation signal
   5245..5833    +  rep_origin     ori: high-copy-number ColE1/pMB1/pBR322/pUC origin of replication
   5948..6007    +  enhancer       CMV enhancer (fragment): human cytomegalovirus immediate early enhancer
>Addgene plasmid #56230 | mIFP-MAPTau-N-10 | addgene full sequence | sequence record 340273 | Addgene NGS Result
CGTTACATAACTTACGGTAAATGGCCCGCCTGGCTGACCGCCCAACGACCCCCGCCCATTGACGTCAATA
ATGACGTATGTTCCCATAGTAACGCCAATAGGGACTTTCCATTGACGTCAATGGGTGGAGTATTTACGGT
AAACTGCCCACTTGGCAGTACATCAAGTGTATCATATGCCAAGTACGCCCCCTATTGACGTCAATGACGG
TAAATGGCCCGCCTGGCATTATGCCCAGTACATGACCTTATGGGACTTTCCTACTTGGCAGTACATCTAC
GTATTAGTCATCGCTATTACCATGGTGATGCGGTTTTGGCAGTACATCAATGGGCGTGGATAGCGGTTTG
ACTCACGGGGATTTCCAAGTCTCCACCCCATTGACGTCAATGGGAGTTTGTTTTGGCACCAAAATCAACG
GGACTTTCCAAAATGTCGTAACAACTCCGCCCCATTGACGCAAATGGGCGGTAGGCGTGTACGGTGGGAG
GTCTATATAAGCAGAGCTGGTTTAGTGAACCGTCAGATCCGCTAGCGCTACCGGACTCAGATCTCGAGGC
CACCATGGCTGAGCCCCGCCAGGAGTTCGAAGTGATGGAAGATCACGCTGGGACGTACGGGTTGGGGGAC
AGGAAAGATCAGGGGGGCTACACCATGCACCAAGACCAAGAGGGTGACACGGACGCTGGCCTGAAAGCTG
AAGAAGCAGGCATTGGAGACACCCCCAGCCTGGAAGACGAAGCTGCTGGTCACGTGACCCAAGCTCGCAT
GGTCAGTAAAAGCAAAGACGGGACTGGAAGCGATGACAAAAAAGCCAAGGGGGCTGATGGTAAAACGAAG
ATCGCCACACCGCGGGGAGCAGCCCCTCCAGGCCAGAAGGGCCAGGCCAACGCCACCAGGATTCCAGCAA
AAACCCCGCCCGCTCCAAAGACACCACCCAGCTCTGGTGAACCTCCAAAATCAGGGGATCGCAGCGGCTA
CAGCAGCCCCGGCTCCCCAGGCACTCCCGGCAGCCGCTCCCGCACCCCGTCCCTTCCAACCCCACCCACC
CGGGAGCCCAAGAAGGTGGCAGTGGTCCGTACTCCACCCAAGTCGCCGTCTTCCGCCAAGAGCCGCCTGC
AGACAGCCCCCGTGCCCATGCCAGACCTGAAGAATGTCAAGTCCAAGATCGGCTCCACTGAGAACCTGAA
GCACCAGCCGGGAGGCGGGAAGGTGCAAATAGTCTACAAACCAGTTGACCTGAGCAAGGTGACCTCCAAG
TGTGGCTCATTAGGCAACATCCATCATAAACCAGGAGGTGGCCAGGTGGAAGTAAAATCTGAGAAGCTTG
ACTTCAAGGACAGAGTCCAGTCGAAGATTGGGTCCCTGGACAATATCACCCACGTCCCTGGCGGAGGAAA
TAAAAAGATTGAAACCCACAAGCTGACCTTCCGCGAGAACGCCAAAGCCAAGACAGACCACGGGGCGGAG
ATCGTGTACAAGTCGCCAGTGGTGTCTGGGGACACGTCTCCACGGCATCTCAGCAATGTCTCCTCCACCG
GCAGCATCGACATGGTAGACTCGCCCCAGCTCGCCACGCTAGCTGACGAGGTGTCTGCCTCCCTGGCCAA
GCAGGGTTTGAGCTCCGGAGGGGATCCACCGGTCGCCACCATGTCGGTACCGCTGACTACCTCAGCATTC
GGCCACGCGTTTCTGGCTAACTGTGAACGCGAGCAGATCCACCTGGCGGGCTCCATTCAGCCGCACGGTA
TCCTGCTGGCTGTGAAAGAGCCGGACAACGTGGTGATCCAGGCTTCTATTAACGCTGCGGAGTTCCTGAA
CACCAACTCTGTTGTTGGCCGTCCGCTGCGTGACCTGGGCGGCGATCTGCCTTTGCAGATCCTGCCGCAC
CTGAACGGCCCGCTGCACCTGGCTCCGATGACCCTGCGTTGTACCGTGGGTTCTCCGCCGCGTCGTGTGG
ACTGTACCATTCATCGTCCGTCTAACGGCGGCCTGATCGTAGAACTGGAACCAGCAACCAAGACCACTAA
CATTGCGCCGGCTCTGGACGGTGCGTTTCATCGTATCACTTCTTCATCCTCCCTGATGGGCCTGTGTGAC
GAAACCGCGACTATTATCCGTGAGATTACTGGCTACGACCGTGTGATGGTAGTACGTTTCGATGAAGAGG
GTAATGGCGAAATTCTGTCCGAACGTCGTCGTGCGGACCTGGAAGCGTTCCTGGGTAACCGCTACCCGGC
GTCTACTATTCCGCAGATCGCTCGTCGCCTGTACGAACATAACCGTGTTCGCCTGCTGGTAGATGTGAAC
TATACTCCGGTTCCGCTACAGCCGCGCATCAGCCCGCTGAACGGTCGTGATCTGGATATGTCCCTGTCTT
GCCTGCGCTCTATGTCCCCGATCCACCAGAAATACATGCAGGACATGGGCGTTGGCGCGACCCTGGTTTG
CTCTCTGATGGTGTCTGGTCGTCTGTGGGGTCTGATCGCTTGCCACCACTACGAACCGCGCTTCGTTCCG
TTCCACATTCGCGCTGCTGGCGAAGCGCTGGCGGAAACTTGTGCGATCCGCATCGCGACGCTGGAGAGCT
TTGCACAGTCTCAGTCCAAATGAGCGGCCGCGACTCTAGATCATAATCAGCCATACCACATTTGTAGAGG
TTTTACTTGCTTTAAAAAACCTCCCACACCTCCCCCTGAACCTGAAACATAAAATGAATGCAATTGTTGT
TGTTAACTTGTTTATTGCAGCTTATAATGGTTACAAATAAAGCAATAGCATCACAAATTTCACAAATAAA
GCATTTTTTTCACTGCATTCTAGTTGTGGTTTGTCCAAACTCATCAATGTATCTTAAGGCGTAAATTGTA
AGCGTTAATATTTTGTTAAAATTCGCGTTAAATTTTTGTTAAATCAGCTCATTTTTTAACCAATAGGCCG
AAATCGGCAAAATCCCTTATAAATCAAAAGAATAGACCGAGATAGGGT
[37 nt withheld, positions 2989-3025]
AAAGAACGTGGACTCCAACGTCAAAGG
[49 nt withheld, positions 3053-3101]
T
[91 nt withheld, positions 3103-3193]
G
[124 nt withheld, positions 3195-3318]
CAGGTGGCACTTTTCGGGGAAATGTGCGCGGAACCCCTATTTGTTTATTTTTCTAAATACATTCAAATAT
GTATCCGCTCATGAGACAATAACCCTGATAAATGCTTCAATAATATTGAAAAAGGAAGAGTCCTGAGGCG
GAAAGAACCAGCTGTGGAATGTGTGTCAGTTAGGGTGTGGAAAGTCCCCAGGCTCCCCAGCAGGCAGAAG
TATGCAAAGCATGCATCTCAATTAGTCAGCAACCAGGTGTGGAAAGTCCCCAGGCTCCCCAGCAGGCAGA
AGTATGCAAAGCATGCATCTCAATTAGTCAGCAACCATAGTCCCGCCCCTAACTCCGCCCATCCCGCCCC
TAACTCCGCCCAGTTCCGCCCATTCTCCGCCCCATGGCTGACTAATTTTTTTTATTTATGCAGAGGCCGA
GGCCGCCTCGGCCTCTGAGCTATTCCAGAAGTAGTGAGGAGGCTTTTTTGGAGGCCTAGGCTTTTGCAAA
GATCGATCAAGAGACAGGATGAGGATCGTTTCGCATGATTGAACAAGATGGATTGCACGCAGGTTCTCCG
GCCGCTTGGGTGGAGAGGCTATTCGGCTATGACTGGGCACAACAGACAATCGGCTGCTCTGATGCCGCCG
TGTTCCGGCTGTCAGCGCAGGGGCGCCCGGTTCTTTTTGTCAAGACCGACCTGTCCGGTGCCCTGAATGA
ACTGCAAGACGAGGCAGCGCGGCTATCGTGGCTGGCCACGACGGGCGTTCCTTGCGCAGCTGTGCTCGAC
GTTGTCACTGAAGCGGGAAGGGACTGGCTGCTATTGGGCGAAGTGCCGGGGCAGGATCTCCTGTCATCTC
ACCTTGCTCCTGCCGAGAAAGTATCCATCATGGCTGATGCAATGCGGCGGCTGCATACGCTTGATCCGGC
TACCTGCCCATTCGACCACCAAGCGAAACATCGCATCGAGCGAGCACGTACTCGGATGGAAGCCGGTCTT
GTCGATCAGGATGATCTGGACGAAGAGCATCAGGGGCTCGCGCCAGCCGAACTGTTCGCCAGGCTCAAGG
CGAGCATGCCCGACGGCGAGGATCTCGTCGTGACCCATGGCGATGCCTGCTTGCCGAATATCATGGTGGA
AAATGGCCGCTTTTCTGGATTCATCGACTGTGGCCGGCTGGGTGTGGCGGACCGCTATCAGGACATAGCG
TTGGCTACCCGTGATATTGCTGAAGAGCTTGGCGGCGAATGGGCTGACCGCTTCCTCGTGCTTTACGGTA
TCGCCGCTCCCGATTCGCAGCGCATCGCCTTCTATCGCCTTCTTGACGAGTTCTTCTGAGCGGGACTCTG
GGGTTCGAAATGACCGACCAAGCGACGCCCAACCTGCCATCACGAGATTTCGATTCCACCGCCGCCTTCT
ATGAAAGGTTGGGCTTCGGAATCGTTTTCCGGGACGCCGGCTGGATGATCCTCCAGCGCGGGGATCTCAT
GCTGGAGTTCTTCGCCCACCCTAGGGGGAGGCTAACTGAAACACGGAAGGAGACAATACCGGAAGGAACC
CGCGCTATGACGGCAATAAAAAGACAGAATAAAACGCACGGTGTTGGGTCGTTTGTTCATAAACGCGGGG
TTCGGTCCCAGGGCTGGCACTCTGTCGATACCCCACCGAGACCCCATTGGGGCCAATACGCCCGCGTTTC
TTCCTTTTCCCCACCCCACCCCCCAAGTTCGGGTGAAGGCCCAGGGCTCGCAGCCAACGTCGGGGCGGCA
GGCCCTGCCATAGCCTCAGGTTACTCATATATACTTTAGATTGATTTAAAACTTCATTTTTAATTTAAAA
GGATCTAGGTGAAGATCCTTTTTGATAATCTCATGACCAAAATCCCTTAACGTGAGTTTTCGTTCCACTG
AGCGTCAGACCCCGTAGAAAAGATCAAAGGATCTTCTTGAGATCCTTTTTTTCTGCGCGTAATCTGCTGC
TTGCAAACAAAAAAACCACCGCTACCAGCGGTGGTTTGTTTGCCGGATCAAGAGCTACCAACTCTTTTTC
CGAAGGTAACTGGCTTCAGCAGAGCGCAGATACCAAATACTGTTCTTCTAGTGTAGCCGTAGTTAGGCCA
CCACTTCAAGAACTCTGTAGCACCGCCTACATACCTCGCTCTGCTAATCCTGTTACCAGTGGCTGCTGCC
AGTGGCGATAAGTCGTGTCTTACCGGGTTGGACTCAAGACGATAGTTACCGGATAAGGCGCAGCGGTCGG
GCTGAACGGGGGGTTCGTGCACACAGCCCAGCTTGGAGCGAACGACCTACACCGAACTGAGATACCTACA
GCGTGAGCTATGAGAAAGCGCCACGCTTCCCGAAGGGAGAAAGGCGGACAGGTATCCGGTAAGCGGCAGG
GTCGGAACAGGAGAGCGCACGAGGGAGCTTCCAGGGGGAAACGCCTGGTATCTTTATAGTCCTGTCGGGT
TTCGCCACCTCTGACTTGAGCGTCGATTTTTGTGATGCTCGTCAGGGGGGCGGAGCCTATGGAAAAACGC
CAGCAACGCGGCCTTTTTACGGTTCCTGGCCTTTTGCTGGCCTTTTGCTCACATGTTCTTTCCTGCGTTA
TCCCCTGATTCTGTGGATAACCGTATTACCGCCATGCATTAGTTATTAATAGTAATCAATTACGGGGTCA
TTAGTTCATAGCCCATATATGGAGTTCCG
