LOCUS       Exported 2112 bp ds-DNA linear SYN 23-MAY-2021
DEFINITION  Localization: Microtubules, Excitation: 683, Emission: 704.
ACCESSION   .
VERSION     .
KEYWORDS    mIFP-MAPTau-N-10
SOURCE      synthetic DNA construct
  ORGANISM  synthetic DNA construct
REFERENCE   1 (bases 1 to 2112)
  AUTHORS   Yu D, Baird MA, Allen JR, Howe ES, Klassen MP, Reade A, Makhijani K,
            Song Y, Liu S, Murthy Z, Zhang SQ, Weiner OD, Kornberg TB, Jan YN,
            Davidson MW, Shu X
  TITLE     A naturally monomeric infrared fluorescent protein for protein
            labeling in vivo.
  JOURNAL   Nat Methods. 2015 Aug;12(8):763-765. doi: 10.1038/nmeth.3447. Epub
            2015 Jun 22.
  PUBMED    26098020
REFERENCE   2 (bases 1 to 2112)
  AUTHORS   .
  TITLE     Direct Submission
  JOURNAL   Exported May 23, 2021 from SnapGene Server 1.1.58
            http://www.snapgene.com
FEATURES             Location/Qualifiers
     source          1..2112
                     /organism="synthetic DNA construct"
                     /mol_type="other DNA"
     regulatory      18..27
                     /regulatory_class="other"
                     /note="vertebrate consensus sequence for strong initiation
                     of translation (Kozak, 1987)"
     CDS             1110..2069
                     /codon_start=1
                     /product="naturally monomeric infrared fluorescent protein
                     derived from a truncated bacteriophytochrome (Yu et al.,
                     2015)"
                     /label=mIFP
                     /translation="MSVPLTTSAFGHAFLANCEREQIHLAGSIQPHGILLAVKEPDNVV
                     IQASINAAEFLNTNSVVGRPLRDLGGDLPLQILPHLNGPLHLAPMTLRCTVGSPPRRVD
                     CTIHRPSNGGLIVELEPATKTTNIAPALDGAFHRITSSSSLMGLCDETATIIREITGYD
                     RVMVVRFDEEGNGEILSERRRADLEAFLGNRYPASTIPQIARRLYEHNRVRLLVDVNYT
                     PVPLQPRISPLNGRDLDMSLSCLRSMSPIHQKYMQDMGVGATLVCSLMVSGRLWGLIAC
                     HHYEPRFVPFHIRAAGEALAETCAIRIATLESFAQSQSK"
ORIGIN
        1 cggactcaga tctcgaggcc accatggctg agccccgcca ggagttcgaa gtgatggaag
       61 atcacgctgg gacgtacggg ttgggggaca ggaaagatca ggggggctac accatgcacc
      121 aagaccaaga gggtgacacg gacgctggcc tgaaagctga agaagcaggc attggagaca
      181 cccccagcct ggaagacgaa gctgctggtc acgtgaccca agctcgcatg gtcagtaaaa
      241 gcaaagacgg gactggaagc gatgacaaaa aagccaaggg ggctgatggt aaaacgaaga
      301 tcgccacacc gcggggagca gcccctccag gccagaaggg ccaggccaac gccaccagga
      361 ttccagcaaa aaccccgccc gctccaaaga caccacccag ctctggtgaa cctccaaaat
      421 caggggatcg cagcggctac agcagccccg gctccccagg cactcccggc agccgctccc
      481 gcaccccgtc ccttccaacc ccacccaccc gggagcccaa gaaggtggca gtggtccgta
      541 ctccacccaa gtcgccgtct tccgccaaga gccgcctgca gacagccccc gtgcccatgc
      601 cagacctgaa gaatgtcaag tccaagatcg gctccactga gaacctgaag caccagccgg
      661 gaggcgggaa ggtgcaaata gtctacaaac cagttgacct gagcaaggtg acctccaagt
      721 gtggctcatt aggcaacatc catcataaac caggaggtgg ccaggtggaa gtaaaatctg
      781 agaagcttga cttcaaggac agagtccagt cgaagattgg gtccctggac aatatcaccc
      841 acgtccctgg cggaggaaat aaaaagattg aaacccacaa gctgaccttc cgcgagaacg
      901 ccaaagccaa gacagaccac ggggcggaga tcgtgtacaa gtcgccagtg gtgtctgggg
      961 acacgtctcc acggcatctc agcaatgtct cctccaccgg cagcatcgac atggtagact
     1021 cgccccagct cgccacgcta gctgacgagg tgtctgcctc cctggccaag cagggtttga
     1081 gctccggagg ggatccaccg gtcgccacca tgtcggtacc gctgactacc tcagcattcg
     1141 gccacgcgtt tctggctaac tgtgaacgcg agcagatcca cctggcgggc tccattcagc
     1201 cgcacggtat cctgctggct gtgaaagagc cggacaacgt ggtgatccag gcttctatta
     1261 acgctgcgga gttcctgaac accaactctg ttgttggccg tccgctgcgt gacctgggcg
     1321 gcgatctgcc tttgcagatc ctgccgcacc tgaacggccc gctgcacctg gctccgatga
     1381 ccctgcgttg taccgtgggt tctccgccgc gtcgtgtgga ctgtaccatt catcgtccgt
     1441 ctaacggcgg cctgatcgta gaactggaac cagcaaccaa gaccactaac attgcgccgg
     1501 ctctggacgg tgcgtttcat cgtatcactt cttcatcctc cctgatgggc ctgtgtgacg
     1561 aaaccgcgac tattatccgt gagattactg gctacgaccg tgtgatggta gtacgtttcg
     1621 atgaagaggg taatggcgaa attctgtccg aacgtcgtcg tgcggacctg gaagcgttcc
     1681 tgggtaaccg ctacccggcg tctactattc cgcagatcgc tcgtcgcctg tacgaacata
     1741 accgtgttcg cctgctggta gatgtgaact atactccggt tccgctacag ccgcgcatca
     1801 gcccgctgaa cggtcgtgat ctggatatgt ccctgtcttg cctgcgctct atgtccccga
     1861 tccaccagaa atacatgcag gacatgggcg ttggcgcgac cctggtttgc tctctgatgg
     1921 tgtctggtcg tctgtggggt ctgatcgctt gccaccacta cgaaccgcgc ttcgttccgt
     1981 tccacattcg cgctgctggc gaagcgctgg cggaaacttg tgcgatccgc atcgcgacgc
     2041 tggagagctt tgcacagtct cagtccaaat gagcggccgc gactctagat cataatcagc
     2101 cataccacat tg
//
